Addgene plasmid #199644: pLX317-VRK1-K179E
Purpose: Expresses kinase-inactive VRK1 (K179E)
Depositing lab: William Hahn. Depositing organization: Dana-Farber Cancer Institute. Publication: VRK1 as a synthetic lethal target in VRK2 promoter-methylated cancers of the nervous system. So J, Mabe NW, Englinger B, Chow KH, Moyer SM, Yerrum S, Trissal MC, Marques JG, Kwon JJ, Shim B, Pal S, Panditharatna E, Quinn T, Schaefer DA, Jeong D, Mayhew DL, Hwang J, Beroukhim R, Ligon KL, Stegmaier K, Filbin MG, Hahn WC. JCI Insight. 2022 Oct 10;7(19):e158755. doi: 10.1172/jci.insight.158755. PubMed 36040810.
Backbone
  Vector backbone: pLX317
  Vector type: Lentiviral
  Selectable markers: Puromycin
Growth in bacteria
  Bacterial resistance: Ampicillin, 100 μg/mL
  Growth temperature: 30°C
  Growth strain: NEB Stable
  Copy number: High Copy
Gene/Insert
  Gene/Insert name: VRK1
  Species: H. sapiens (human)
  Mutation: K179E
  Entrez Gene: VRK1 (a.k.a. PCH1, PCH1A)
  Cloning method: Gateway Cloning
Terms and licenses: Academic/Nonprofit Terms; Industry Terms: Not Available to Industry
How to cite: pLX317-VRK1-K179E was a gift from William Hahn (Addgene plasmid # 199644 ; http://n2t.net/addgene:199644 ; RRID:Addgene_199644)
