[The description below was written by a language model from this plasmid's Addgene catalogue record and pLannotate feature annotations shown in this document.]
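Description:
pLX317-VRK1-K179E is a lentiviral expression plasmid built on the pLX317 backbone for delivering a kinase-inactive form of human VRK1 into mammalian cells. It is propagated in E. coli through a high-copy ColE1/pUC-type origin with ampicillin selection from the β-lactamase gene. An f1 origin and remnants of a lac/T7/T3 cloning cassette are also present in the bacterial portion. The viral component has a third-generation, self-inactivating layout. An RSV promoter fused to a truncated HIV-1 5' LTR drives production of the genomic RNA. This is followed by the Ψ packaging signal with a partial gag sequence, the Rev response element for Rev-dependent nuclear export, a central polypurine tract, and a ΔU3 3' LTR that leaves the integrated provirus without LTR promoter activity. An SV40 polyadenylation signal lies downstream of the 3' LTR.

Two expression units sit between the LTRs. An SV40 early promoter/origin region drives puromycin N-acetyltransferase, allowing selection of transduced cells with puromycin. Downstream, the strong constitutive EF-1α promoter drives the VRK1 open reading frame, which was introduced by Gateway cloning and is therefore flanked by attB1 and attB2 sites. A V5 epitope tag sequence sits just beyond attB2, positioned to act as a C-terminal tag, although the record does not state whether the insert reads through into it. A WPRE follows to enhance transcript stability and expression. The insert carries the K179E substitution, which the record describes as kinase-inactivating. The associated publication concerns VRK1 as a synthetic lethal target in VRK2 promoter-methylated nervous system cancers, so the construct fits use as a catalytically dead comparator for asking whether VRK1 function depends on its kinase activity, though the record does not state the specific experiments.
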