Features (pLannotate 1.2.2; 33 found; start..end, strand, type, name):
     10..76      +  CDS            small t antigen (fragment): SV40 (simian virus 40) small t antigen
     83..1261    +  promoter       EF-1α promoter: strong constitutive promoter for human elongation factor EF-1α
   1281..1305    +  protein_bind   attB1: mutant version of attB; recombination site for the Gateway® BP reaction BP Clonase™
   1308..2495    +  CDS            VRK1: VRK1_HUMAN - Experimental evidence at protein level: Swiss-Prot protein existence level 1. Serine/threonine kinase involved in Golgi disassembly during the cell cycle: following phosphorylation by PLK3 during mitosis, required to induce Golgi fragmentation. Acts by mediating phosphorylation of downstream target protein. Phosphorylates 'Thr-18' of p53/TP53 and may thereby prevent the interaction between p53/TP53 and MDM2. Phosphorylates casein and histone H3. Phosphorylates BANF1: disrupts its ability to bind DNA, reduces its binding to LEM domain- containing proteins and causes its relocalizat
   2500..2524    -  protein_bind   attB2: mutant version of attB; recombination site for the Gateway® BP reaction BP Clonase™
   2532..2573    +  CDS            V5 tag: epitope tag from simian virus 5
   2624..3212    +  misc_feature   WPRE: woodchuck hepatitis virus posttranscriptional regulatory element
   3263..3282    +  misc_feature   cPPT/CTS (fragment): central polypurine tract and central termination sequence of HIV-1
   3284..3517    +  LTR            3' LTR (ΔU3): self-inactivating 3' long terminal repeat (LTR) from HIV-1
   3595..3716    +  polyA_signal   SV40 poly(A) signal: SV40 polyadenylation signal
   3756..3891    +  rep_origin     SV40 ori: SV40 origin of replication
   3912..3930    -  promoter       T7 promoter: promoter for bacteriophage T7 RNA polymerase
   3938..4093    +  CDS            lacZα (fragment): LacZα fragment of β-galactosidase; lacZ fragment
   4098..4526    +  rep_origin     f1 ori (sequence partly withheld): f1 bacteriophage origin of replication; arrow indicates direction of (+) strand synthesis
   4579..4683    +  promoter       AmpR promoter: bla
   4684..5544    +  CDS            AmpR: β-lactamase; bla; confers resistance to ampicillin, carbenicillin, and related antibiotics
   5715..6303    +  rep_origin     ori: high-copy-number ColE1/pMB1/pBR322/pUC origin of replication
   6486..6578    +  CDS            lacI (fragment): lac repressor; lacI; The lac repressor binds to the lac operator to inhibit transcription in E. coli. This inhibition can be relieved by adding lactose or isopropyl-β-D-thiogalactopyranoside (IPTG).
   6591..6612    +  protein_bind   CAP binding site: CAP binding activates transcription in the presence of cAMP. E. coli catabolite activator protein
   6627..6657    +  promoter       lac promoter: promoter for the E. coli lac operon
   6665..6681    +  protein_bind   lac operator: The lac repressor binds to the lac operator to inhibit transcription in E. coli. This inhibition can be relieved by adding lactose or isopropyl-β-D-thiogalactopyranoside (IPTG). lac repressor encoded by lacI
   6726..6744    +  promoter       T3 promoter: promoter for bacteriophage T3 RNA polymerase
   6772..6998    +  promoter       RSV promoter: Rous sarcoma virus enhancer/promoter
   6999..7179    +  LTR            5' LTR (truncated): truncated 5' long terminal repeat (LTR) from HIV-1
   7226..7351    +  misc_feature   HIV-1 Ψ: packaging signal of human immunodeficiency virus type 1
   7335..7698    +  CDS            HIV-1 gag (fragment): gag protein from human immunodeficiency virus 1; gag
   7844..8077    +  misc_feature   RRE: The Rev response element (RRE) of HIV-1 allows for Rev-dependent mRNA export from the nucleus to the cytoplasm.
   8454..8480    +  CDS            Rev (fragment): human immunodeficiency virus 1 (HIV-1) Rev protein; rev; enhances nuclear export of unspliced and incompletely spliced viral mRNAs
   8487..8510    +  promoter       SV40 promoter (fragment): SV40 early promoter
   8511..8582    +  promoter       SV40 promoter (fragment): SV40 enhancer and early promoter
   8606..8741    +  rep_origin     SV40 ori: SV40 origin of replication
   8787..9383    +  CDS            PuroR (fragment): puromycin N-acetyltransferase; pac from Streptomyces; confers resistance to puromycin
   9432..9549    +  misc_feature   cPPT/CTS: central polypurine tract and central termination sequence of HIV-1
>Addgene plasmid #199644 | pLX317-VRK1-K179E | addgene full sequence | sequence record 394139 | Addgene NGS Result
GGTGCAAAGATGGATAAAGTTTTAAACAGAGAGGAATCTTTGCAGCTAATGGACCTTCTAGGTCTTGAAA
GGAGTGGGAATTGGCTCCGGTGCCCGTCAGTGGGCAGAGCGCACATCGCCCACAGTCCCCGAGAAGTTGG
GGGGAGGGGTCGGCAATTGAACCGGTGCCTAGAGAAGGTGGCGCGGGGTAAACTGGGAAAGTGATGTCGT
GTACTGGCTCCGCCTTTTTCCCGAGGGTGGGGGAGAACCGTATATAAGTGCAGTAGTCGCCGTGAACGTT
CTTTTTCGCAACGGGTTTGCCGCCAGAACACAGGTAAGTGCCGTGTGTGGTTCCCGCGGGCCTGGCCTCT
TTACGGGTTATGGCCCTTGCGTGCCTTGAATTACTTCCACCTGGCTGCAGTACGTGATTCTTGATCCCGA
GCTTCGGGTTGGAAGTGGGTGGGAGAGTTCGAGGCCTTGCGCTTAAGGAGCCCCTTCGCCTCGTGCTTGA
GTTGAGGCCTGGCCTGGGCGCTGGGGCCGCCGCGTGCGAATCTGGTGGCACCTTCGCGCCTGTCTCGCTG
CTTTCGATAAGTCTCTAGCCATTTAAAATTTTTGATGACCTGCTGCGACGCTTTTTTTCTGGCAAGATAG
TCTTGTAAATGCGGGCCAAGATCTGCACACTGGTATTTCGGTTTTTGGGGCCGCGGGCGGCGACGGGGCC
CGTGCGTCCCAGCGCACATGTTCGGCGAGGCGGGGCCTGCGAGCGCGGCCACCGAGAATCGGACGGGGGT
AGTCTCAAGCTGGCCGGCCTGCTCTGGTGCCTGGCCTCGCGCCGCCGTGTATCGCCCCGCCCTGGGCGGC
AAGGCTGGCCCGGTCGGCACCAGTTGCGTGAGCGGAAAGATGGCCGCTTCCCGGCCCTGCTGCAGGGAGC
TCAAAATGGAGGACGCGGCGCTCGGGAGAGCGGGCGGGTGAGTCACCCACACAAAGGAAAAGGGCCTTTC
CGTCCTCAGCCGTCGCTTCATGTGACTCCACGGAGTACCGGGCGCCGTCCAGGCACCTCGATTAGTTCTC
GAGCTTTTGGAGTACGTCGTCTTTAGGTTGGGGGGAGGGGTTTTATGCGATGGAGTTTCCCCACACTGAG
TGGGTGGAGACTGAAGTTAGGCCAGCTTGGCACTTGATGTAATTCTCCTTGGAATTTGCCCTTTTTGAGT
TTGGATCTTGGTTCATTCTCAAGCCTCAGACAGTGGTTCAAAGTTTTTTTCTTCCATTTCAGGTGTCGTG
AGGCTAGCATCGATTGATCAACAAGTTTGTACAAAAAAGCAGGCTTAATGCCTCGTGTAAAAGCAGCTCA
AGCTGGAAGACAGAGCTCTGCAAAGAGACATCTTGCAGAACAATTTGCAGTTGGAGAGATAATAACTGAC
ATGGCAAAAAAGGAATGGAAAGTGGGTCTTCCAATAGGACAGGGAGGCTTTGGCTGTATATATCTTGCTG
ATATGAATTCTTCAGAGTCAGTTGGCAGTGATGCACCTTGTGTTGTAAAAGTGGAACCCAGTGACAATGG
ACCTCTTTTTACTGAATTAAAGTTCTACCAACGAGCTGCAAAACCAGAGCAAATTCAGAAATGGATTCGT
ACCCGTAAGCTGAAGTACCTGGGAGTACCCAAATACTGGGGCTCTGGTCTACATGACAAAAATGGAAAAA
GTTACAGGTTTATGATAATGGATCGCTTTGGGAGTGACCTTCAGAAAATATACGAGGCTAACGCAAAGAG
ATTTTCTCGGAAAACTGTCTTGCAGCTAAGCTTAAGAATTCTGGATATTCTGGAATATATTCACGAGCAT
GAGTATGTGCATGGAGATATCGAGGCCTCAAATCTTCTTCTGAACTACAAGAATCCTGACCAGGTGTACT
TGGTTGACTACGGACTGGCATACCGGTACTGCCCAGAAGGAGTTCATAAAGAATACAAAGAAGACCCCAA
AAGATGTCACGATGGCACTATTGAATTCACGAGCATCGATGCACACAATGGCGTGGCCCCATCAAGACGT
GGTGATTTGGAAATACTTGGTTATTGCATGATCCAATGGCTTACTGGCCATCTTCCTTGGGAGGATAATT
TGAAAGATCCTAAATATGTTAGAGATTCCAAAATTAGATACAGAGAAAATATTGCAAGTTTGATGGACAA
ATGTTTTCCTGAGAAAAACAAACCAGGTGAAATTGCCAAATACATGGAAACAGTGAAATTACTAGACTAC
ACTGAAAAACCTCTTTATGAAAATTTACGTGACATTCTTTTGCAAGGACTAAAAGCTATAGGTTCTAAAG
ACGACGGTAAGTTGGACCTCAGTGTTGTGGAGAATGGAGGTTTGAAAGCAAAAACAATAACAAAGAAGCG
AAAGAAAGAAATTGAAGAAAGCAAGGAACCTGGTGTTGAAGATACGGAATGGTCAAACACACAGACAGAG
GAGGCCATACAGACCCGTTCAAGAACCAGAAAGAGAGTCCAGAAGTAAGACCCAGCTTTCTTGTACAAAG
TGGTTGATATCGGTAAGCCTATCCCTAACCCTCTCCTCGGTCTCGATTCTACGTAGTAATGAACTAGTAC
CGGTTAAGTCGACAATCAACGCGTTAAGTCGACAATCAACCTCTGGATTACAAAATTTGTGAAAGATTGA
CTGGTATTCTTAACTATGTTGCTCCTTTTACGCTATGTGGATACGCTGCTTTAATGCCTTTGTATCATGC
TATTGCTTCCCGTATGGCTTTCATTTTCTCCTCCTTGTATAAATCCTGGTTGCTGTCTCTTTATGAGGAG
TTGTGGCCCGTTGTCAGGCAACGTGGCGTGGTGTGCACTGTGTTTGCTGACGCAACCCCCACTGGTTGGG
GCATTGCCACCACCTGTCAGCTCCTTTCCGGGACTTTCGCTTTCCCCCTCCCTATTGCCACGGCGGAACT
CATCGCCGCCTGCCTTGCCCGCTGCTGGACAGGGGCTCGGCTGTTGGGCACTGACAATTCCGTGGTGTTG
TCGGGGAAATCATCGTCCTTTCCTTGGCTGCTCGCCTGTGTTGCCACCTGGATTCTGCGCGGGACGTCCT
TCTGCTACGTCCCTTCGGCCCTCAATCCAGCGGACCTTCCTTCCCGCGGCCTGCTGCCGGCTCTGCGGCC
TCTTCCGCGTCTTCGCCTTCGCCCTCAGACGAGTCGGATCTCCCTTTGGGCCGCCTCCCCGCGTCGACTT
TAAGACCAATGACTTACAAGGCAGCTGTAGATCTTAGCCACTTTTTAAAAGAAAAGGGGGGACTGGAAGG
GCTAATTCACTCCCAACGAAGACAAGATCTGCTTTTTGCTTGTACTGGGTCTCTCTGGTTAGACCAGATC
TGAGCCTGGGAGCTCTCTGGCTAACTAGGGAACCCACTGCTTAAGCCTCAATAAAGCTTGCCTTGAGTGC
TTCAAGTAGTGTGTGCCCGTCTGTTGTGTGACTCTGGTAACTAGAGATCCCTCAGACCCTTTTAGTCAGT
GTGGAAAATCTCTAGCAGTACGTATAGTAGTTCATGTCATCTTATTATTCAGTATTTATAACTTGCAAAG
AAATGAATATCAGAGAGTGAGAGGAACTTGTTTATTGCAGCTTATAATGGTTACAAATAAAGCAATAGCA
TCACAAATTTCACAAATAAAGCATTTTTTTCACTGCATTCTAGTTGTGGTTTGTCCAAACTCATCAATGT
ATCTTATCATGTCTGGCTCTAGCTATCCCGCCCCTAACTCCGCCCATCCCGCCCCTAACTCCGCCCAGTT
CCGCCCATTCTCCGCCCCATGGCTGACTAATTTTTTTTATTTATGCAGAGGCCGAGGCCGCCTCGGCCTC
TGAGCTATTCCAGAAGTAGTGAGGAGGCTTTTTTGGAGGCCTAGGGACGTACCCAATTCGCCCTATAGTG
AGTCGTATTACGCGCGCTCACTGGCCGTCGTTTTACAACGTCGTGACTGGGAAAACCCTGGCGTTACCCA
ACTTAATCGCCTTGCAGCACATCCCCCTTTCGCCAGCTGGCGTAATAGCGAAGAGGCCCGCACCGATCGC
CCTTCCCAACAGTTGCGCAGCCTGAATGGCGAATGGG
[124 nt withheld, positions 4098-4221]
C
[91 nt withheld, positions 4223-4313]
A
[49 nt withheld, positions 4315-4363]
CCTTTGACGTTGGAGTCCACGTTCTTT
[37 nt withheld, positions 4391-4427]
ACCCTATCTCGGTCTATTCTTTTGATTTATAAGGGATTTTGCCGATTTCGGCCTATTGGTTAAAAAATGA
GCTGATTTAACAAAAATTTAACGCGAATTTTAACAAAATATTAACGCTTACAATTTAGGTGGCACTTTTC
GGGGAAATGTGCGCGGAACCCCTATTTGTTTATTTTTCTAAATACATTCAAATATGTATCCGCTCATGAG
ACAATAACCCTGATAAATGCTTCAATAATATTGAAAAAGGAAGAGTATGAGTATTCAACATTTCCGTGTC
GCCCTTATTCCCTTTTTTGCGGCATTTTGCCTTCCTGTTTTTGCTCACCCAGAAACGCTGGTGAAAGTAA
AAGATGCTGAAGATCAGTTGGGTGCACGAGTGGGTTACATCGAACTGGATCTCAACAGCGGTAAGATCCT
TGAGAGTTTTCGCCCCGAAGAACGTTTTCCAATGATGAGCACTTTTAAAGTTCTGCTATGTGGCGCGGTA
TTATCCCGTATTGACGCCGGGCAAGAGCAACTCGGTCGCCGCATACACTATTCTCAGAATGACTTGGTTG
AGTACTCACCAGTCACAGAAAAGCATCTTACGGATGGCATGACAGTAAGAGAATTATGCAGTGCTGCCAT
AACCATGAGTGATAACACTGCGGCCAACTTACTTCTGACAACGATCGGAGGACCGAAGGAGCTAACCGCT
TTTTTGCACAACATGGGGGATCATGTAACTCGCCTTGATCGTTGGGAACCGGAGCTGAATGAAGCCATAC
CAAACGACGAGCGTGACACCACGATGCCTGTAGCAATGGCAACAACGTTGCGCAAACTATTAACTGGCGA
ACTACTTACTCTAGCTTCCCGGCAACAATTAATAGACTGGATGGAGGCGGATAAAGTTGCAGGACCACTT
CTGCGCTCGGCCCTTCCGGCTGGCTGGTTTATTGCTGATAAATCTGGAGCCGGTGAGCGTGGGTCTCGCG
GTATCATTGCAGCACTGGGGCCAGATGGTAAGCCCTCCCGTATCGTAGTTATCTACACGACGGGGAGTCA
GGCAACTATGGATGAACGAAATAGACAGATCGCTGAGATAGGTGCCTCACTGATTAAGCATTGGTAACTG
TCAGACCAAGTTTACTCATATATACTTTAGATTGATTTAAAACTTCATTTTTAATTTAAAAGGATCTAGG
TGAAGATCCTTTTTGATAATCTCATGACCAAAATCCCTTAACGTGAGTTTTCGTTCCACTGAGCGTCAGA
CCCCGTAGAAAAGATCAAAGGATCTTCTTGAGATCCTTTTTTTCTGCGCGTAATCTGCTGCTTGCAAACA
AAAAAACCACCGCTACCAGCGGTGGTTTGTTTGCCGGATCAAGAGCTACCAACTCTTTTTCCGAAGGTAA
CTGGCTTCAGCAGAGCGCAGATACCAAATACTGTTCTTCTAGTGTAGCCGTAGTTAGGCCACCACTTCAA
GAACTCTGTAGCACCGCCTACATACCTCGCTCTGCTAATCCTGTTACCAGTGGCTGCTGCCAGTGGCGAT
AAGTCGTGTCTTACCGGGTTGGACTCAAGACGATAGTTACCGGATAAGGCGCAGCGGTCGGGCTGAACGG
GGGGTTCGTGCACACAGCCCAGCTTGGAGCGAACGACCTACACCGAACTGAGATACCTACAGCGTGAGCT
ATGAGAAAGCGCCACGCTTCCCGAAGGGAGAAAGGCGGACAGGTATCCGGTAAGCGGCAGGGTCGGAACA
GGAGAGCGCACGAGGGAGCTTCCAGGGGGAAACGCCTGGTATCTTTATAGTCCTGTCGGGTTTCGCCACC
TCTGACTTGAGCGTCGATTTTTGTGATGCTCGTCAGGGGGGCGGAGCCTATGGAAAAACGCCAGCAACGC
GGCCTTTTTACGGTTCCTGGCCTTTTGCTGGCCTTTTGCTCACATGTTCTTTCCTGCGTTATCCCCTGAT
TCTGTGGATAACCGTATTACCGCCTTTGAGTGAGCTGATACCGCTCGCCGCAGCCGAACGACCGAGCGCA
GCGAGTCAGTGAGCGAGGAAGCGGAAGAGCGCCCAATACGCAAACCGCCTCTCCCCGCGCGTTGGCCGAT
TCATTAATGCAGCTGGCACGACAGGTTTCCCGACTGGAAAGCGGGCAGTGAGCGCAACGCAATTAATGTG
AGTTAGCTCACTCATTAGGCACCCCAGGCTTTACACTTTATGCTTCCGGCTCGTATGTTGTGTGGAATTG
TGAGCGGATAACAATTTCACACAGGAAACAGCTATGACCATGATTACGCCAAGCGCGCAATTAACCCTCA
CTAAAGGGAACAAAAGCTGGAGCTGCAAGCTTAATGTAGTCTTATGCAATACTCTTGTAGTCTTGCAACA
TGGTAACGATGAGTTAGCAACATGCCTTACAAGGAGAGAAAAAGCACCGTGCATGCCGATTGGTGGAAGT
AAGGTGGTACGATCGTGCCTTATTAGGAAGGCAACAGACGGGTCTGACATGGATTGGACGAACCACTGAA
TTGCCGCATTGCAGAGATATTGTATTTAAGTGCCTAGCTCGATACATAAACGGGTCTCTCTGGTTAGACC
AGATCTGAGCCTGGGAGCTCTCTGGCTAACTAGGGAACCCACTGCTTAAGCCTCAATAAAGCTTGCCTTG
AGTGCTTCAAGTAGTGTGTGCCCGTCTGTTGTGTGACTCTGGTAACTAGAGATCCCTCAGACCCTTTTAG
TCAGTGTGGAAAATCTCTAGCAGTGGCGCCCGAACAGGGACTTGAAAGCGAAAGGGAAACCAGAGGAGCT
CTCTCGACGCAGGACTCGGCTTGCTGAAGCGCGCACGGCAAGAGGCGAGGGGCGGCGACTGGTGAGTACG
CCAAAAATTTTGACTAGCGGAGGCTAGAAGGAGAGAGATGGGTGCGAGAGCGTCAGTATTAAGCGGGGGA
GAATTAGATCGCGATGGGAAAAAATTCGGTTAAGGCCAGGGGGAAAGAAAAAATATAAATTAAAACATAT
AGTATGGGCAAGCAGGGAGCTAGAACGATTCGCAGTTAATCCTGGCCTGTTAGAAACATCAGAAGGCTGT
AGACAAATACTGGGACAGCTACAACCATCCCTTCAGACAGGATCAGAAGAACTTAGATCATTATATAATA
CAGTAGCAACCCTCTATTGTGTGCATCAAAGGATAGAGATAAAAGACACCAAGGAAGCTTTAGACAAGAT
AGAGGAAGAGCAAAACAAAAGTAAGACCACCGCACAGCAAGCGGCCGCTGATCTTCAGACCTGGAGGAGG
AGATATGAGGGACAATTGGAGAAGTGAATTATATAAATATAAAGTAGTAAAAATTGAACCATTAGGAGTA
GCACCCACCAAGGCAAAGAGAAGAGTGGTGCAGAGAGAAAAAAGAGCAGTGGGAATAGGAGCTTTGTTCC
TTGGGTTCTTGGGAGCAGCAGGAAGCACTATGGGCGCAGCGTCAATGACGCTGACGGTACAGGCCAGACA
ATTATTGTCTGGTATAGTGCAGCAGCAGAACAATTTGCTGAGGGCTATTGAGGCGCAACAGCATCTGTTG
CAACTCACAGTCTGGGGCATCAAGCAGCTCCAGGCAAGAATCCTGGCTGTGGAAAGATACCTAAAGGATC
AACAGCTCCTGGGGATTTGGGGTTGCTCTGGAAAACTCATTTGCACCACTGCTGTGCCTTGGAATGCTAG
TTGGAGTAATAAATCTCTGGAACAGATTTGGAATCACACGACCTGGATGGAGTGGGACAGAGAAATTAAC
AATTACACAAGCTTAATACACTCCTTAATTGAAGAATCGCAAAACCAGCAAGAAAAGAATGAACAAGAAT
TATTGGAATTAGATAAATGGGCAAGTTTGTGGAATTGGTTTAACATAACAAATTGGCTGTGGTATATAAA
ATTATTCATAATGATAGTAGGAGGCTTGGTAGGTTTAAGAATAGTTTTTGCTGTACTTTCTATAGTGAAT
AGAGTTAGGCAGGGATATTCACCATTATCGTTTCAGACCCACCTCCCAACCCCGAGGGGACCCATGCATT
GCATCTCAATTAGTCAGCAACCAGGTGTGGAAAGTCCCCAGGCTCCCCAGCAGGCAGAAGTATGCAAAGC
ATGCGTCTCAATTAGTCAGCAACCATAGTCCCGCCCCTAACTCCGCCCATCCCGCCCCTAACTCCGCCCA
GTTCCGCCCATTCTCCGCCCCATGGCTGACTAATTTTTTTTATTTATGCAGAGGCCGAGGCCGCCTCGGC
CTCTGAGCTATTCCAGAAGTAGTGAGGAGGCTTTTTTGGAGGCCTAGGCTTTTGCAAAAAGCTTTCTAGA
GGTACCACCGGAGCTTACCATGACCGAGTACAAGCCCACGGTGCGCCTCGCCACCCGCGACGACGTCCCC
AGGGCCGTACGCACCCTCGCCGCCGCGTTCGCCGACTACCCCGCCACGCGCCACACCGTCGATCCGGACC
GCCACATCGAGCGGGTCACCGAGCTGCAAGAACTCTTCCTCACGCGCGTCGGGCTCGACATCGGCAAGGT
GTGGGTCGCGGACGACGGCGCCGCCGTGGCGGTCTGGACCACGCCGGAGAGCGTCGAAGCGGGGGCGGTG
TTCGCCGAGATCGGCCCGCGCATGGCCGAGTTGAGCGGTTCCCGGCTGGCCGCGCAGCAACAGATGGAAG
GCCTCCTGGCGCCGCACCGGCCCAAGGAGCCCGCGTGGTTCCTGGCCACCGTCGGCGTCTCGCCCGACCA
CCAGGGCAAGGGTCTGGGCAGCGCCGTCGTGCTCCCCGGAGTGGAGGCGGCCGAGCGCGCCGGGGTGCCC
GCCTTCCTGGAGACCTCCGCGCCCCGCAACCTCCCCTTCTACGAGCGGCTCGGCTTCACCGTCACCGCCG
ACGTCGAGGTGCCCGAAGGACCGCGCACCTGGTGCATGACCCGCAAGCCCGGTGCCAGTTAACGAATTCT
AGATCTTGAGACAAATGGCAGTATTCATCCACAATTTTAAAAGAAAAGGGGGGATTGGGGGGTACAGTGC
AGGGGAAAGAATAGTAGACATAATAGCAACAGACATACAAACTAAAGAATTACAAAAACAAATTACAAAA
ATTCAAAATTTTCGGGTTTATTACAGGGACAGCAGAGATCCACTTTGGCGCCGGCTCGAGGCCTGCA
